Addgene plasmid #124016: ARB287b
Purpose: Encodes pEF1a driving expression of mAzamiGreen with a SV40 3' UTR and a mScarlet normalization in a PiggyBac destination vector
Depositing lab: Hana El-Samad. Depositing organization: University of California, San Francisco (UCSF). Publication: A Toolkit for Rapid Modular Construction of Biological Circuits in Mammalian Cells. Fonseca JP, Bonny AR, Kumar GR, Ng AH, Town J, Wu QC, Aslankoohi E, Chen SY, Dods G, Harrigan P, Osimiri LC, Kistler AL, El-Samad H. ACS Synth Biol. 2019 Nov 15;8(11):2593-2606. doi: 10.1021/acssynbio.9b00322. Epub 2019 Nov 5. PubMed 31686495.
Backbone
  Vector backbone: MTK0_043
  Vector type: Mammalian Expression
Growth in bacteria
  Bacterial resistance: Kanamycin, 50 μg/mL
  Growth temperature: 37°C
  Growth strain: DH5alpha
  Copy number: Unknown
Gene/Insert
  Gene/Insert name: PB_pEF1a-NLS-mAzamiGreen-SV40pA_pCAG-H2B::mScarlet-rglpA
  Species: Synthetic
  Cloning method: Restriction Enzyme; 5′ cloning site unknown (unknown if destroyed); 3′ cloning site unknown (unknown if destroyed)
Terms and licenses: Academic/Nonprofit Terms; Industry Terms: Not Available to Industry
Depositor comments: Plasmid used to generate Fig .2b Please visit https://www.biorxiv.org/content/10.1101/506188v2 for BioRxiv preprint
How to cite: ARB287b was a gift from Hana El-Samad (Addgene plasmid # 124016 ; http://n2t.net/addgene:124016 ; RRID:Addgene_124016)
