[The description below was written by a language model from this plasmid's Addgene catalogue record and pLannotate feature annotations shown in this document.]
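Description:
ARB287b is a 10.4 kb mammalian expression plasmid assembled in the MTK0_043 PiggyBac destination backbone from a modular mammalian cloning toolkit. It is intended for transposase-mediated integration into mammalian cell genomes. It is propagated in E. coli through a high-copy ColE1/pUC-type origin under kanamycin selection (KanR, aph(3')-Ia). The annotated feature table does not call the PiggyBac terminal repeats themselves, so their positions relative to the cassettes cannot be read from the record. Short T3 and T7 phage promoters flank the bacterial maintenance region.

The payload consists of two independent fluorescent reporter transcription units. In the first, the strong constitutive human EF-1α promoter drives a mammalian codon-optimised monomeric Azami-Green, described in the insert name as carrying a nuclear localisation signal, followed by an SV40 polyadenylation region serving as the 3' UTR. In the second, a CAG promoter (CMV enhancer, chicken β-actin promoter and chimeric β-actin/β-globin intron) expresses human histone H2B fused to mScarlet, terminated by a rabbit β-globin polyadenylation signal. The small "HBB" fragment hit just upstream of that signal is most likely part of the globin terminator rather than a separate coding element. Chromatin-bound red fluorescence gives a constitutive internal reference against which the green signal can be normalised. A third cassette, with the CMV enhancer/promoter driving a hygromycin resistance gene and a bGH polyadenylation signal, allows selection of stably integrated cells.

The depositor notes that the plasmid was used to generate a figure panel in the toolkit's publication. This use fits a role in characterising part strength, here the EF-1α promoter paired with the SV40 3' UTR, through ratiometric green-to-red measurements.
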