Features (pLannotate 1.2.2; 18 found; start..end, strand, type, name):
    239..539     +  enhancer       CMV enhancer: human cytomegalovirus immediate early enhancer
    540..743     +  promoter       CMV promoter: human cytomegalovirus (CMV) immediate early promoter
    777..1798    +  CDS            HygR (fragment): aminoglycoside phosphotransferase from E. coli; aph(4)-Ia; confers resistance to hygromycin
   1817..2024    +  polyA_signal   bGH poly(A) signal: bovine growth hormone polyadenylation signal
   2344..2362    -  promoter       T3 promoter: promoter for bacteriophage T3 RNA polymerase
   2402..3217    -  CDS            KanR: aminoglycoside phosphotransferase; aph(3')-Ia; confers resistance to kanamycin in bacteria or G418 (Geneticin®) in eukaryotes
   3442..4030    +  rep_origin     ori: high-copy-number ColE1/pMB1/pBR322/pUC origin of replication
   4142..4160    +  promoter       T7 promoter: promoter for bacteriophage T7 RNA polymerase
   4745..5918    +  promoter       EF-1α promoter: strong constitutive promoter for human elongation factor EF-1α
   5968..6639    +  CDS            hmAzami-Green: humanized monomeric Azami-Green fluorescent protein mammalian codon-optimized
   6655..6784    -  polyA_signal   SV40 poly(A) signal: SV40 polyadenylation signal
   7032..7335    +  enhancer       CMV enhancer: human cytomegalovirus immediate early enhancer
   7337..7612    +  promoter       chicken β-actin promoter: No description available
   7613..8629    +  intron         chimeric intron: chimera between introns from chicken β-actin and rabbit β-globin
   8690..9067    +  CDS            H2B: human histone H2B; HIST1H2BJ
   9074..9766    +  CDS            mScarlet: mScarlet is a basic (constitutively fluorescent) red fluorescent protein published in 2016, derived from synthetic construct. It has moderate acid sensitivity.
   9861..9935    +  CDS            HBB (fragment): HBB_PONPY - Experimental evidence at transcript level: Swiss-Prot protein existence level 2. Involved in oxygen transport from the lung to the various peripheral tissues. From Pongo pygmaeus (Bornean orangutan).
  10006..10061   +  polyA_signal   β-globin poly(A) signal: rabbit β-globin polyadenylation signal (Gil and Proudfoot, 1987)
>Addgene plasmid #124016 | ARB287b | addgene full sequence | sequence record 252439 | Addgene NGS Result
GTTACAGAGATGTTACGAACCCTGAACAGGTTGACTATTAATTGTGTCTGCTTGATGTGGACACCAGGTG
GCGCTGGACATCAGATTTGGAGAGGCAGTTGTCTAGGGAACCGGGCTCTGTGCCAGCGCAGGAGGCAGGC
TGGCTCTCCTATTCCAGGGATGCTCATCCAGGAAGGAAAGGTTGCATGCTGGACACACTAACCTTACAGC
GGTGGGCTCTATGGGGTACCTACGTAGGTACATAACTTACGGTAAATGGCCCGCCTGGCTGACCGCCCAA
CGACCCCCGCCCATTGACGTCAATAATGACGTATGTTCCCATAGTAACGCCAATAGGGACTTTCCATTGA
CGTCAATGGGTGGAGTATTTACGGTAAACTGCCCACTTGGCAGTACATCAAGTGTATCATATGCCAAGTA
CGCCCCCTATTGACGTCAATGACGGTAAATGGCCCGCCTGGCATTATGCCCAGTACATGACCTTATGGGA
CTTTCCTACTTGGCAGTACATCTACGTATTAGTCATCGCTATTACCATGGTGATGCGGTTTTGGCAGTAC
ATCAATGGGCGTGGATAGCGGTTTGACTCACGGGGATTTCCAAGTCTCCACCCCATTGACGTCAATGGGA
GTTTGTTTTGGCACCAAAATCAACGGGACTTTCCAAAATGTCGTAACAACTCCGCCCCATTGACGCAAAT
GGGCGGTAGGCGTGTACGGTGGGAGGTCTATATAAGCAGAGCTCGTTTAGTGAACCGTCAGATAGCCACC
ATGGGTAAAAAGCCTGAACTCACCGCGACGTCTGTCGAGAAGTTTCTGATCGAAAAGTTCGACAGCGTGT
CCGACCTGATGCAGCTCTCGGAGGGCGAAGAATCTCGTGCTTTCAGCTTCGATGTAGGAGGGCGTGGATA
TGTCCTGCGGGTAAATAGCTGCGCCGATGGTTTCTACAAAGATCGTTATGTTTATCGGCACTTTGCATCG
GCCGCGCTCCCGATTCCGGAAGTGCTTGACATTGGGGAATTTAGCGAGAGCCTGACCTATTGCATCTCCC
GCCGTGCACAGGGTGTCACGTTGCAAGACCTGCCTGAAACCGAACTGCCCGCTGTTCTGCAACCGGTCGC
GGAGGCCATGGATGCGATCGCTGCGGCCGATCTTAGCCAGACGAGCGGGTTCGGCCCATTCGGACCGCAA
GGAATCGGTCAATACACTACATGGCGTGATTTCATATGCGCGATTGCTGATCCCCATGTGTATCACTGGC
AAACTGTGATGGACGACACCGTCAGTGCGTCCGTCGCGCAGGCTCTCGATGAGCTGATGCTTTGGGCCGA
GGACTGCCCCGAAGTCCGGCACCTCGTGCACGCGGATTTCGGCTCCAACAATGTCCTGACGGACAATGGC
CGCATAACAGCGGTCATTGACTGGAGCGAGGCGATGTTCGGGGATTCCCAATACGAGGTCGCCAACATCT
TCTTCTGGAGGCCGTGGTTGGCTTGTATGGAGCAGCAGACGCGCTACTTCGAGCGGAGGCATCCGGAGCT
TGCAGGATCGCCGCGGCTCCGGGCGTATATGCTCCGCATTGGTCTTGACCAACTCTATCAGAGCTTGGTT
GACGGCAATTTCGATGATGCAGCTTGGGCGCAGGGTCGATGCGACGCAATCGTCCGATCCGGAGCCGGGA
CTGTCGGGCGTACACAAATCGCCCGCAGAAGCGCGGCCGTCTGGACCGATGGCTGTGTAGAAGTACTCGC
CGATAGTGGAAACCGACGCCCCAGCACTCGTCCGAGGGCAAAGGAATAACTCGAGCGACGCCTCGACTGT
GCCTTCTAGTTGCCAGCCATCTGTTGTTTGCCCCTCCCCCGTGCCTTCCTTGACCCTGGAAGGTGCCACT
CCCACTGTCCTTTCCTAATAAAATGAGGAAATTGCATCGCATTGTCTGAGTAGGTGTCATTCTATTCTGG
GGGGTGGGGTGGGGCAGGACAGCAAGGGGGAGGATTGGGAAGACAATAGCAGGCATGCTGGGGATGCGGT
GGGCTCTATGAGTATCGATACTAGTTAAAAGTTTTGTTACTTTATAGAAGAAATTTTGAGTTTTTGTTTT
TTTTTAATAAATAAATAAACATAAATAAATTGTTTGTTGAATTTATTATTAGTATGTAAGTGTAAATATA
ATAAAACTTAATATCTATTCAAATTAATAAATAAACCTCGATATACAGACCGATAAAACACATGCGTCAA
TTTTACGCATGATTATCTTTAACGTACGTCACAATATGATTATCTTTCTAGGGTTAATCTAGTATACGCG
TATGCGGCCGCTTAATTAATCCAGCTTTTGTTCCCTTTAGTGAGGGTTAATTCCGAGCGGCCGCGTGTTA
CAACCAATTAACCAATTCTGATTAGAAAAACTCATCGAGCATCAAATGAAACTGCAATTTATTCATATCA
GGATTATCAATACCATATTTTTGAAAAAGCCGTTTCTGTAATGAAGGAGAAAACTCACCGAGGCAGTTCC
ATAGGATGGCAAGATCCTGGTATCGGTCTGCGATTCCGACTCGTCCAACATCAATACAACCTATTAATTT
CCCCTCGTCAAAAATAAGGTTATCAAGTGAGAAATCACCATGAGTGACGACTGAATCCGGTGAGAATGGC
AAAAGCTTATGCATTTCTTTCCAGACTTGTTCAACAGGCCAGCCATTACGCTCGTCATCAAAATCACTCG
CATCAACCAAACCGTTATTCATTCGTGATTGCGCCTGAGCGAGGCGAAATACGCGATCGCTGTTAAAAGG
ACAATTACAAACAGGAATCGAATGCAACCGGCGCAGGAACACTGCCAGCGCATCAACAATATTTTCACCT
GAATCAGGATATTCTTCTAATACCTGGAATGCTGTTTTCCCGGGGATCGCAGTGGTGAGTAACCATGCAT
CATCAGGAGTACGGATAAAATGCTTGATGGTCGGAAGAGGCATAAATTCCGTCAGCCAGTTTAGTCTGAC
CATCTCATCTGTAACATCATTGGCAACGCTACCTTTGCCATGTTTCAGAAACAACTCTGGCGCATCGGGC
TTCCCATACAATCGATAGATTGTCGCACCTGATTGCCCGACATTATCGCGAGCCCATTTATACCCATATA
AATCAGCATCCATGTTGGAATTTAATCGCGGCCTGGAGCAAGACGTTTCCCGTTGAATATGGCTCATAAC
ACCCCTTGTATTACTGTTTATGTAAGCAGACAGTTTTATTGTTCATGATGATATATTTTTATCTTGTGCA
ATGTAACATCAGAGATTTTGAGACACAACGTGGCTTTGTTGAATAAATCGAACTTTTGCTGAGTTGAAGG
ATCAGTCATGACCAAAATCCCTTAACGTGAGTTTTCGTTCCACTGAGCGTCAGACCCCGTAGAAAAGATC
AAAGGATCTTCTTGAGATCCTTTTTTTCTGCGCGTAATCTGCTGCTTGCAAACAAAAAAACCACCGCTAC
CAGCGGTGGTTTGTTTGCCGGATCAAGAGCTACCAACTCTTTTTCCGAAGGTAACTGGCTTCAGCAGAGC
GCAGATACCAAATACTGTTCTTCTAGTGTAGCCGTAGTTAGGCCACCACTTCAAGAACTCTGTAGCACCG
CCTACATACCTCGCTCTGCTAATCCTGTTACCAGTGGCTGCTGCCAGTGGCGATAAGTCGTGTCTTACCG
GGTTGGACTCAAGACGATAGTTACCGGATAAGGCGCAGCGGTCGGGCTGAACGGGGGGTTCGTGCACACA
GCCCAGCTTGGAGCGAACGACCTACACCGAACTGAGATACCTACAGCGTGAGCTATGAGAAAGCGCCACG
CTTCCCGAAGGGAGAAAGGCGGACAGGTATCCGGTAAGCGGCAGGGTCGGAACAGGAGAGCGCACGAGGG
AGCTTCCAGGGGGAAACGCCTGGTATCTTTATAGTCCTGTCGGGTTTCGCCACCTCTGACTTGAGCGTCG
ATTTTTGTGATGCTCGTCAGGGGGGCGGAGCCTATGGAAAAACGCCAGCAACGCGGCCTTTTTACGGTTC
CTGGCCTTTTGCTGGCCTTTTGCTCACATGTTCTTTCCTGCGTTATCCCCTGATTCTGTGGATAACCGTG
CGGCCGCCAATTAATACGACTCACTATAGGGCGAATTGGGGCGCGCCATTCTAGATTAACCCTAGAAAGA
TAGTCTGCGTAAAATTGACGCATGCATTCTTGAAATATTGCTCTCTCTTTCTAAATAGCGCGAATCCGTC
GCTGTGCATTTAGGACATCTCAGTCGCCGCTTGGAGCTCCCGTGAGGCGTGCTTGTCAATGCGGTAAGTG
TCACTGATTTTGAACTATAACGACCGCGTGAGTCAAAATGACGCATGATTATCTTTTACGTGACTTTTAA
GATTTAACTCATACGATAATTATATTGTTATTTCATGTTCTACTTACGTGATAACTTATTATATATATAT
TTTCTTGTTATAGATATCAACTAGAATGCTAGCATGGGCCCAGATCTCCATGGGCCCTGAATTCGCATCT
AGACTGAACTGGCCGATAATTGCAGACGAGGAGCATCGCCCTTCCCCGGCCCTCAGGTAAGAGGACCAAA
TACCGTAGCCGTTTCCAATTTCAGTCCTTTAGCGCCACCTGGTGCTAACTACTCTATCACGCTTTTATCC
AATAACTACCTTTGTAAATTTCCTTTCAAAAGTTCTGGCCGGGCGCGGTGGCAACGGTGCCCGTCAGTGG
GCAGAGCGCACATCGCCCACAGTCCCCGAGAAGTTGGGGGGAGGGGTCGGCAATTGAACCGGTGCCTAGA
GAAGGTGGCGCGGGGTAAACTGGGAAAGTGATGTCGTGTACTGGCTCCGCCTTTTTCCCGAGGGTGGGGG
AGAACCGTATATAAGTGCAGTAGTCGCCGTGAACGTTCTTTTTCGCAACGGGTTTGCCGCCAGAACACAG
GTAAGTGCCGTGTGTGGTTCCCGCGGGCCTGGCCTCTTTACGGGTTATGGCCCTTGCGTGCCTTGAATTA
CTTCCACCTGGCTGCAGTACGTGATTCTTGATCCCGAGCTTCGGGTTGGAAGTGGGTGGGAGAGTTCGAG
GCCTTGCGCTTAAGGAGCCCCTTCGCCTCGTGCTTGAGTTGAGGCCTGGCCTGGGCGCTGGGGCCGCCGC
GTGCGAATCTGGTGGCACCTTCGCGCCTGTCTCGCTGCTTTCGATAAGTCTCTAGCCATTTAAAATTTTT
GATGACCTGCTGCGACGCTTTTTTTCTGGCAAGATAGTCTTGTAAATGCGGGCCAAGATCTGCACACTGG
TATTTCGGTTTTTGGGGCCGCGGGCGGCGACGGGGCCCGTGCGTCCCAGCGCACATGTTCGGCGAGGCGG
GGCCTGCGAGCGCGGCCACCGAGAATCGGACGGGGGTAGTCTCAAGCTGGCCGGCCTGCTCTGGTGCCTG
GCCTCGCGCCGCCGTGTATCGCCCCGCCCTGGGCGGCAAGGCTGGCCCGGTCGGCACCAGTTGCGTGAGC
GGAAAGATGGCCGCTTCCCGGCCCTGCTGCAGGGAGCTCAAAATGGAGGACGCGGCGCTCGGGAGAGCGG
GCGGGTGAGTCACCCACACAAAGGAAAAGGGCCTTTCCGTCCTCAGCCGTCGCTTCATGTGACTCCACGG
AGTACCGGGCGCCGTCCAGGCACCTCGATTAGTTCTCGCGCTTTTGGAGTACGTCGTCTTTAGGTTGGGG
GGAGGGGTTTTATGCGATGGAGTTTCCCCACACTGAGTGGGTGGAGACTGAAGTTAGGCCAGCTTGGCAC
TTGATGTAATTCTCCTTGGAATTTGCCCTTTTTGAGTTTGGATCTTGGTTCATTCTCAAGCCTCAGACAG
TGGTTCAAAGTTTTTTTCTTCCATTTCAGGTGTCGTGAGCTAGCCACTATGCCCAAGAAGAAGAGGAAGG
TGGAGGACGCCGGTTCTGTGAGCGTGATCAAGCCCGAGATGAAGATCAAGCTGTGCATGAGGGGCACCGT
GAACGGCCACAACTTCGTGATCGAGGGCGAGGGCAAGGGCAACCCCTACGAGGGCACCCAGATCCTGGAC
CTGAACGTGACCGAGGGCGCCCCCCTGCCCTTCGCCTACGACATCCTGACCACCGTGTTCCAGTACGGCA
ACAGGGCCTTCACCAAGTACCCCGCCGACATCCAGGACTACTTCAAGCAGACCTTCCCCGAGGGCTACCA
CTGGGAGAGGAGCATGACCTACGAGGACCAGGGCATCTGCACCGCCACCAGCAACATCAGCATGAGGGGC
GACTGCTTCTTCTACGACATCAGGTTCGACGGCACCAACTTCCCCCCCAACGGCCCCGTGATGCAGAAGA
AGACCCTGAAGTGGGAGCCCAGCACCGAGAAGATGTACGTGGAGGACGGCGTGCTGAAGGGCGACGTGAA
CATGAGGCTGCTGCTGGAGGGCGGCGGCCACTACAGGTGCGACTTCAAGACCACCTACAAGGCCAAGAAG
GAGGTGAGGCTGCCCGACGCCCACAAGATCGACCACAGGATCGAGATCCTGAAGCACGACAAGGACTACA
ACAAGGTGAAGCTGTACGAGAACGCCGTGGCCAGGTACTCCATGCTGCCCAGCCAGGCCGGATCCTAACT
CGAGGATCCAGACATGATAAGATACATTGATGAGTTTGGACAAACCACAACTAGAATGCAGTGAAAAAAA
TGCTTTATTTGTGAAATTTGTGATGCTATTGCTTTATTTGTAACCATTATAAGCTGCAATAAACGCTGGT
TCTGTATGGGCACAGACAACCTAACTAATTTCCTGGCCCTCAAGGTGACTTGCTTGAACTTGCCACCTTC
GCCACTAGGGGGCAGCATTGGTTTACACAGGGTGAACAAACGTTCAATTCTAAACTAATATTCTTTGGTG
GGAAAGTGTGTTCATTTTGGTTTGTTTTGAAGAAGTCACTTCATACCTTTGAACTGGGGTTAAGCTGGTT
AACTCCCAAAAACGCCATATATGGAGTTCCGCGTTACATAACTTACGGTAAATGGCCCGCCTGGCTGACC
GCCCAACGACCCCCGCCCATTGACGTCAATAATGACGTATGTTCCCATAGTAACGCCAATAGGGACTTTC
CATTGACGTCAATGGGTGGAGTATTTACGGTAAACTGCCCACTTGGCAGTACATCAAGTGTATCATATGC
CAAGTACGCCCCCTATTGACGTCAATGACGGTAAATGGCCCGCCTGGCATTATGCCCAGTACATGACCTT
ATGGGACTTTCCTACTTGGCAGTACATCTACGTATTAGTCATCGCTATTACCATGGTCGAGGTGAGCCCC
ACGTTCTGCTTCACTCTCCCCATCTCCCCCCCCTCCCCACCCCCAATTTTGTATTTATTTATTTTTTAAT
TATTTTGTGCAGCGATGGGGGCGGGGGGGGGGGGGGGGCGCGCCAGGCGGGGCGGGGCGGGGCGAGGGGC
GGGGCGGGGCGAGGCGGAGAGGTGCGGCGGCAGCCAATCAGAGCGGCGCGCTCCGAAAGTTTCCTTTTAT
GGCGAGGCGGCGGCGGCGGCGGCCCTATAAAAAGCGAAGCGCGCGGCGGGCGGGAGTCGCTGCGCGCTGC
CTTCGCCCCGTGCCCCGCTCCGCCGCCGCCTCGCGCCGCCCGCCCCGGCTCTGACTGACCGCGTTACTCC
CACAGGTGAGCGGGCGGGACGGCCCTTCTCCTCCGGGCTGTAATTAGCGCTTGGTTTAATGACGGCTTGT
TTCTTTTCTGTGGCTGCGTGAAAGCCTTGAGGGGCTCCGGGAGGGCCCTTTGTGCGGGGGGAGCGGCTCG
GGGGGTGCGTGCGTGTGTGTGTGCGTGGGGAGCGCCGCGTGCGGCTCCGCGCTGCCCGGCGGCTGTGAGC
GCTGCGGGCGCGGCGCGGGGCTTTGTGCGCTCCGCAGTGTGCGCGAGGGGAGCGCGGCCGGGGGCGGTGC
CCCGCGGTGCGGGGGGGGCTGCGAGGGGAACAAAGGCTGCGTGCGGGGTGTGTGCGTGGGGGGGTGAGCA
GGGGGTGTGGGCGCGTCGGTCGGGCTGCAACCCCCCCTGCACCCCCCTCCCCGAGTTGCTGAGCACGGCC
CGGCTTCGGGTGCGGGGCTCCGTACGGGGCGTGGCGCGGGGCTCGCCGTGCCGGGCGGGGGGTGGCGGCA
GGTGGGGGTGCCGGGCGGGGCGGGGCCGCCTCGGGCCGGGGAGGGCTCGGGGGAGGGGCGCGGCGGCCCC
CGGAGTGCCGGCGGCTGTCGAGGCGCGGCGAGCCGCAGCCATTGCCTTTTATGGTAATCGTGCGAGAGGG
CGCAGGGACTTCCTTTGTCCCAAATCTGTGCGGAGCCGAAATCTGGGAGGCGCCGCCGCACCCCCTCTAG
CGGGCGCGGGGCGAAGCGGTGCGGCGCCGGCAGGAAGGAAATGGGCGGGGAGGGCCTTCGTGCGTCGCCG
CGCCGCCGTCCCCTTCTCCCTCTCCAGCCTCGGGGCTGTCCGCGGGGGGACGGCTGCCTTCGGGGGGGAC
GGGGCAGGGCGGGGTTCGGCTTCTGGCGTGTGACCGGCGGCTCTAGAGCCTCTGCTAACCATGTTCATGC
CTTCTTCTTTTTCCTACAGCTCCTGGGCAACGTGCTGGTTATTGTGCTGTCTCATCATTTTGGCAAAGAA
TTCGCCACTATGCCAGAGCCAGCGAAGTCTGCTCCCGCCCCGAAAAAGGGCTCCAAGAAGGCGGTGACTA
AGGCGCAGAAGAAAGGCGGCAAGAAGCGCAAGCGCAGCCGCAAGGAGAGCTATTCCATCTATGTGTACAA
GGTTCTGAAGCAGGTCCACCCTGACACCGGCATTTCGTCCAAGGCCATGGGCATCATGAATTCGTTTGTG
AACGACATTTTCGAGCGCATCGCAGGTGAGGCTTCCCGCCTGGCGCATTACAACAAGCGCTCGACCATCA
CCTCCAGGGAGATCCAGACGGCCGTGCGCCTGCTGCTGCCTGGGGAGTTGGCCAAGCACGCCGTGTCCGA
GGGTACTAAGGCCATCACCAAGTACACCAGCGCTAAGGGTTCTGTATCAAAAGGCGAGGCGGTCATTAAA
GAGTTCATGAGGTTTAAAGTCCATATGGAAGGAAGCATGAATGGTCACGAGTTTGAGATAGAGGGAGAGG
GTGAGGGAAGGCCGTACGAAGGGACGCAAACTGCGAAGTTGAAGGTAACGAAAGGCGGCCCTCTGCCATT
CTCTTGGGACATCCTTTCACCGCAATTTATGTACGGCTCTAGGGCCTTCACAAAACACCCCGCCGATATT
CCGGATTACTATAAACAAAGTTTTCCTGAGGGCTTCAAGTGGGAAAGAGTAATGAACTTCGAGGATGGGG
GAGCTGTGACGGTTACTCAAGACACTAGCCTGGAGGACGGTACTCTTATATACAAGGTAAAACTAAGAGG
GACGAATTTTCCGCCAGACGGCCCCGTGATGCAAAAAAAAACTATGGGGTGGGAAGCATCCACCGAGAGG
CTGTACCCCGAAGACGGGGTCCTGAAGGGTGATATTAAAATGGCATTAAGATTAAAAGATGGCGGGAGAT
ACTTAGCTGACTTCAAGACTACATATAAAGCCAAAAAACCTGTACAGATGCCTGGAGCTTACAATGTGGA
TCGTAAGCTGGATATTACATCCCACAACGAAGATTATACCGTGGTGGAGCAGTACGAGCGTTCAGAGGGG
CGTCACTCCACCGGGGGTATGGATGAATTATACAAGAGCGGTCTTAGAAGCAGGGCGCAAGCGTCAAATT
CAGCGGTAGATGGAACAGCAGGTCCAGGTAGTACTGGCAGCAGAGGATCCTAACTCGAGATTCACTCCTC
AGGTGCAGGCTGCCTATCAGAAGGTGGTGGCTGGTGTGGCCAATGCCCTGGCTCACAAATACCACTGAGA
TCTTTTTCCCTCTGCCAAAAATTATGGGGACATCATGAAGCCCCTTGAGCATCTGACTTCTGGCTAATAA
AGGAAATTTATTTTCATTGCAATAGTGTGTTGGAATTTTTTGTGTCTCTCACTCGGAAGGACATATGGGA
GGGCAAATCATTTAAAACATCAGAATGAGTATTTGGTTTAGAGTTTGGCAACATATGCCCATATGCTGGC
TGCCATGAACAAAGGTTGGCTATAAAGAGGTCATCAGTATATGAAACAGCCCCCTGCTGTCCATTCCTTA
TTCCATAGAAAAGCCTTGACTTGAGGTTAGATTTTTTTTATATTTTGTTTTGTGTTATTTTTTTCTTTAA
CATCCCTAAAATTTTCCTTACATGTTTTACTAGCCAGATTTTTCCTCCTCTCCTGACTACTCCCAGTCAT
AGCTGTCCCTCTTCTCTTATGGAGATCCCTCGACCTGCAGCCCAAGCTTGGCGTAATGCTGAGCA
